>Addgene plasmid #67094 | pCellFree_G03 GTF2H4 | addgene partial sequence | sequence record 119680 | EGFP-N 5'-CGTCGCCGTCCAGCTCGACCAG-3'
CTCTCGCCCTTGCTTGTGCCGTGGTGATGGTGGTGATGGTGGTGACCAGAGGTGCCCATGGTTTCACTTA
CGTGTTTAATGTCTTTACAGACTTTATACATTACTGTCATGGTTAAATAAAATAAAATAAAATAAAATAA
AATAAAATAAAATAAAATAAAATAAAATAAACTTAAGATGTCCCTATAGTGAGTCGTATTAGACGTCAGG
TGGCACTTTTCGGGGAAATGTGCGCGGAACCCCTATTTGTTTATTTTTCTAAATACATTCAAATATGTAT
CCGCTCATGAGACAATAACCCTGATAAATGCTTCAATAATATTGAAAAAGGAAGAGTATGAGTATTCAAC
ATTTCCGTGTCGCCCTTATTCCCTTTTTTGCGGCATTTTGCCTTCCTGTTTTTGCTCACCCAGAAACGCT
GGTGAAAGTAAAAGATGCTGAAGATCAGTTGGGTGCACGAGTGGGTTACATCGAACTGGATCTCAACAGC
GGTAAGATCCTTGAGAGTTTTCGCCCCGAAGAACGTTTTCCAATGATGAGCACTTTTAAAGTTCTGCTAT
GTGGCGCGGTATTATCCCGTATTGACGCCGGGCAAGAGCAACTCGGTCGCCGCATACACTATTCTCAGAA
TGACTTGGTTGAGTACTCACCAGTCACAGAAAAGCATCTTACGGATGGCATGACAGTAAGAGAATTATGC
AGTGCTGCCATAACCATGAGTGATAACACTGCGGCCAACTTACTTCTGACAACGATCGGAGGACCGAAGG
AGCTAACCGCTTTTTTGCACAACATGGGGGATCATGTAACTCGCCTTGATCGTTGGGAACCGGAGCTGAA
TGAAGCCATACCAAACGACGAGCGTGACACCACGATGCCTGTAGCAATGGCAACAACGTTGCGCAAACTA
TTAACTGGCGAACTACTTACTCTAGCTTCCCGGCAACAATTAATAGACTGGATGGAGGCGGATAAAGTTG
CAGGACCACTTCTGCGCTCGGCCCTTCCGGCTGGCTGGTTTATTGCTGATAAATCTGGAGCCGGTGAGCG
TGGGTC
