>Addgene plasmid #67094 | pCellFree_G03 GTF2H4 | addgene partial sequence | sequence record 119683 | T7term 5'-GCTAGTTATTGCTCAGCGG-3'
TACCACGCGTACCCAACACACGGACACATGCACGAACACGCATGCAGAGAGATCATACATCATCTATAGA
GAAGTACACGTAAAAGTAAGACTCGTCGTCTGCCAGCTACAACCGAGAAGGCGACGTGAAAGGAACAAGA
AAGGAGGAGGAGGGCGGCCGCTTACACCACTTTGTACAAGAAAGCTGGGTCCAAGGAGCTATGTTTCTGC
CGCTTCCAAAAGCGCTTGACGTCGCTGTGCCCGGCCGGGGTCACCACCATGAGCCGCTTGGCCGAGTTCT
CGAACACGAGCACGCCCAGCTCCCGCGCGTGGGCCAGCAGCAGCTCAAAGTCCACTTGCGACAGGAACTG
GTTATACAGGACACCCTCAGTGAACCGGAGTCTGTCCCTTTCCAGCTCCCAGAGCCGGATCTGGTCGGTG
ATGGTGGGGGGCAGCACAGGTGTCTGTTTGAGCATCACTGGGTGGGCTCTTGTCCTTAGGAAATGGATTA
TCTGCTGGGCTGTGATGCCACTGGCGATTGCCTGCTGCACACTCTCCCGGGTCACCTGCGCCACCACCAT
GTTGGGGAACCGATAGAGCATCTCAGAGAAGAGGGCAATGAGGGCAATCTGCAGCTCCGACTCCGTGTAG
GCATACAGTCGGTAATTGGTTTCCACGACAATGAAACCTGGCTGATGCACAGTGCCCCCAGCTCCAGAGA
CACCTGATGAGAGATTGATGGCCAGGCGTGTGGGGTAGTAACGCCGAGATTTCCTCTTCCTCTGGAAAAC
AAGCCCAAACTCACGCAGATGTTGCAGGAAGTTCAACAGAGAATCACTCATACCTTCCACAGAGTAATCC
TTGCCCAGAGTAGAGAAGCTGAGCTGGAAGAGGAAGGAGAGAATCTCTACCAGGTCCATGCCCCGGCTCT
GGGCTGTCTGCAAATACTGCAACATAAAGTACCAGAGCTGAGCCGGGGTGTCCAGCAACAGGAACTGGAA
GCCAGCGGAAGTAATGCAGGGCGGCTCTCCAGGTTCAGTACTCTTCATGAGCCCAGCCTGGCTGAGGAGC
TGAGCCAAGTCCTGGCTGACAGCTGCACTGGGGGAGCC
