[The description below was written by a language model from this plasmid's Addgene catalogue record.]
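Description:
pCellFree_G03 GTF2H4 is a cell-free expression plasmid built on the pCellFree_G03 backbone, carrying the human GTF2H4 gene, which encodes the p52 subunit of the general transcription factor TFIIH (also known as TFB2). It is maintained in E. coli as a high-copy plasmid under ampicillin selection. The record does not name the origin of replication, and no feature table is provided, so other backbone elements such as translation leader sequences or terminators cannot be described in detail here.

The open reading frame was introduced by Gateway recombination cloning and is transcribed from a T7 promoter, so expression depends on T7 RNA polymerase being supplied, as is usual in coupled in vitro transcription-translation reactions. The backbone contributes two N-terminal fusion partners, a His tag and EGFP, so the product is a His-EGFP-GTF2H4 fusion. The His tag allows affinity capture or detection. EGFP gives a fluorescent readout that can be used to follow yield and assess the integrity of the translated protein without purification. The listed sequencing primers, one reading out of the EGFP C-terminus and one at the T7 terminator region, are consistent with the insert lying between the EGFP coding sequence and a downstream T7 terminator.

The stated purpose of the construct is to serve as a standard for cell-free expression benchmarking, and the associated publication compares the performance of four cell-free protein expression systems. Here GTF2H4 acts as a test protein for comparing translation output across lysates rather than as a tool for studying TFIIH biology.
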