Addgene plasmid #67094: pCellFree_G03 GTF2H4
Purpose: Standard for cell-free expression benchmarking.
Depositing lab: Kirill Alexandrov. Depositing organization: University of Queensland. Publication: Performance benchmarking of four cell-free protein expression systems. Gagoski D, Polinkovsky ME, Mureev S, Kunert A, Johnston W, Gambin Y, Alexandrov K. Biotechnol Bioeng. 2015 Aug 24. doi: 10.1002/bit.25814. PubMed 26301602.
Backbone
  Vector backbone: pCellFree_G03
  Vector type: Cell-free expression
Growth in bacteria
  Bacterial resistance: Ampicillin, 100 μg/mL
  Growth temperature: 37°C
  Growth strain: DH5alpha
  Copy number: High Copy
Gene/Insert
  Gene/Insert name: GTF2H4 (alt name: General transcription factor IIH)
  Species: H. sapiens (human)
  Entrez Gene: GTF2H4 (a.k.a. P52, TFB2, TFIIH)
  Promoter: T7
  Tag / fusion protein: His (N terminal on backbone); EGFP (N terminal on backbone)
  Cloning method: Gateway Cloning
  Sequencing primers: 5′ EGFP-C; 3′ T7 terminal
Terms and licenses: Academic/Nonprofit Terms; Industry Terms: Not Available to Industry
How to cite: pCellFree_G03 GTF2H4 was a gift from Kirill Alexandrov (Addgene plasmid # 67094 ; http://n2t.net/addgene:67094 ; RRID:Addgene_67094)
